>Addgene plasmid #142858 | TFORF1801 | addgene full sequence | sequence record 396046 | Addgene NGS Result
TTAATGTAGTCTTATGCAATACTCTTGTAGTCTTGCAACATGGTAACGATGAGTTAGCAACATGCCTTAC
AAGGAGAGAAAAAGCACCGTGCATGCCGATTGGTGGAAGTAAGGTGGTACGATCGTGCCTTATTAGGAAG
GCAACAGACGGGTCTGACATGGATTGGACGAACCACTGAATTGCCGCATTGCAGAGATATTGTATTTAAG
TGCCTAGCTCGATACATAAACGGGTCTCTCTGGTTAGACCAGATCTGAGCCTGGGAGCTCTCTGGCTAAC
TAGGGAACCCACTGCTTAAGCCTCAATAAAGCTTGCCTTGAGTGCTTCAAGTAGTGTGTGCCCGTCTGTT
GTGTGACTCTGGTAACTAGAGATCCCTCAGACCCTTTTAGTCAGTGTGGAAAATCTCTAGCAGTGGCGCC
CGAACAGGGACTTGAAAGCGAAAGGGAAACCAGAGGAGCTCTCTCGACGCAGGACTCGGCTTGCTGAAGC
GCGCACGGCAAGAGGCGAGGGGCGGCGACTGGTGAGTACGCCAAAAATTTTGACTAGCGGAGGCTAGAAG
GAGAGAGATGGGTGCGAGAGCGTCAGTATTAAGCGGGGGAGAATTAGATCGCGATGGGAAAAAATTCGGT
TAAGGCCAGGGGGAAAGAAAAAATATAAATTAAAACATATAGTATGGGCAAGCAGGGAGCTAGAACGATT
CGCAGTTAATCCTGGCCTGTTAGAAACATCAGAAGGCTGTAGACAAATACTGGGACAGCTACAACCATCC
CTTCAGACAGGATCAGAAGAACTTAGATCATTATATAATACAGTAGCAACCCTCTATTGTGTGCATCAAA
GGATAGAGATAAAAGACACCAAGGAAGCTTTAGACAAGATAGAGGAAGAGCAAAACAAAAGTAAGACCAC
CGCACAGCAAGCGGCCGCTGATCTTCAGACCTGGAGGAGGAGATATGAGGGACAATTGGAGAAGTGAATT
ATATAAATATAAAGTAGTAAAAATTGAACCATTAGGAGTAGCACCCACCAAGGCAAAGAGAAGAGTGGTG
CAGAGAGAAAAAAGAGCAGTGGGAATAGGAGCTTTGTTCCTTGGGTTCTTGGGAGCAGCAGGAAGCACTA
TGGGCGCAGCGTCAATGACGCTGACGGTACAGGCCAGACAATTATTGTCTGGTATAGTGCAGCAGCAGAA
CAATTTGCTGAGGGCTATTGAGGCGCAACAGCATCTGTTGCAACTCACAGTCTGGGGCATCAAGCAGCTC
CAGGCAAGAATCCTGGCTGTGGAAAGATACCTAAAGGATCAACAGCTCCTGGGGATTTGGGGTTGCTCTG
GAAAACTCATTTGCACCACTGCTGTGCCTTGGAATGCTAGTTGGAGTAATAAATCTCTGGAACAGATTTG
GAATCACACGACCTGGATGGAGTGGGACAGAGAAATTAACAATTACACAAGCTTAATACACTCCTTAATT
GAAGAATCGCAAAACCAGCAAGAAAAGAATGAACAAGAATTATTGGAATTAGATAAATGGGCAAGTTTGT
GGAATTGGTTTAACATAACAAATTGGCTGTGGTATATAAAATTATTCATAATGATAGTAGGAGGCTTGGT
AGGTTTAAGAATAGTTTTTGCTGTACTTTCTATAGTGAATAGAGTTAGGCAGGGATATTCACCATTATCG
TTTCAGACCCACCTCCCAACCCCGAGGGGACCCATGCATTGCATCTCAATTAGTCAGCAACCAGGTGTGG
AAAGTCCCCAGGCTCCCCAGCAGGCAGAAGTATGCAAAGCATGCGTCTCAATTAGTCAGCAACCATAGTC
CCGCCCCTAACTCCGCCCATCCCGCCCCTAACTCCGCCCAGTTCCGCCCATTCTCCGCCCCATGGCTGAC
TAATTTTTTTTATTTATGCAGAGGCCGAGGCCGCCTCGGCCTCTGAGCTATTCCAGAAGTAGTGAGGAGG
CTTTTTTGGAGGCCTAGGCTTTTGCAAAAAGCTTTCTAGAGGTACCACCGGAGCTTACCATGACCGAGTA
CAAGCCCACGGTGCGCCTCGCCACCCGCGACGACGTCCCCAGGGCCGTACGCACCCTCGCCGCCGCGTTC
GCCGACTACCCCGCCACGCGCCACACCGTCGATCCGGACCGCCACATCGAGCGGGTCACCGAGCTGCAAG
AACTCTTCCTCACGCGCGTCGGGCTCGACATCGGCAAGGTGTGGGTCGCGGACGACGGCGCCGCCGTGGC
GGTCTGGACCACGCCGGAGAGCGTCGAAGCGGGGGCGGTGTTCGCCGAGATCGGCCCGCGCATGGCCGAG
TTGAGCGGTTCCCGGCTGGCCGCGCAGCAACAGATGGAAGGCCTCCTGGCGCCGCACCGGCCCAAGGAGC
CCGCGTGGTTCCTGGCCACCGTCGGCGTCTCGCCCGACCACCAGGGCAAGGGTCTGGGCAGCGCCGTCGT
GCTCCCCGGAGTGGAGGCGGCCGAGCGCGCCGGGGTGCCCGCCTTCCTGGAGACCTCCGCGCCCCGCAAC
CTCCCCTTCTACGAGCGGCTCGGCTTCACCGTCACCGCCGACGTCGAGGTGCCCGAAGGACCGCGCACCT
GGTGCATGACCCGCAAGCCCGGTGCCAGTTAACGAATTCTAGATCTTGAGACAAATGGCAGTATTCATCC
ACAATTTTAAAAGAAAAGGGGGGATTGGGGGGTACAGTGCAGGGGAAAGAATAGTAGACATAATAGCAAC
AGACATACAAACTAAAGAATTACAAAAACAAATTACAAAAATTCAAAATTTTCGGGTTTATTACAGGGAC
AGCAGAGATCCACTTTGGCGCCGGCTCGAGGCCTGCAGGTGCAAAGATGGATAAAGTTTTAAACAGAGAG
GAATCTTTGCAGCTAATGGACCTTCTAGGTCTTGAAAGGAGTGGGAATTGGCTCCGGTGCCCGTCAGTGG
GCAGAGCGCACATCGCCCACAGTCCCCGAGAAGTTGGGGGGAGGGGTCGGCAATTGAACCGGTGCCTAGA
GAAGGTGGCGCGGGGTAAACTGGGAAAGTGATGTCGTGTACTGGCTCCGCCTTTTTCCCGAGGGTGGGGG
AGAACCGTATATAAGTGCAGTAGTCGCCGTGAACGTTCTTTTTCGCAACGGGTTTGCCGCCAGAACACAG
GTAAGTGCCGTGTGTGGTTCCCGCGGGCCTGGCCTCTTTACGGGTTATGGCCCTTGCGTGCCTTGAATTA
CTTCCACCTGGCTGCAGTACGTGATTCTTGATCCCGAGCTTCGGGTTGGAAGTGGGTGGGAGAGTTCGAG
GCCTTGCGCTTAAGGAGCCCCTTCGCCTCGTGCTTGAGTTGAGGCCTGGCCTGGGCGCTGGGGCCGCCGC
GTGCGAATCTGGTGGCACCTTCGCGCCTGTCTCGCTGCTTTCGATAAGTCTCTAGCCATTTAAAATTTTT
GATGACCTGCTGCGACGCTTTTTTTCTGGCAAGATAGTCTTGTAAATGCGGGCCAAGATCTGCACACTGG
TATTTCGGTTTTTGGGGCCGCGGGCGGCGACGGGGCCCGTGCGTCCCAGCGCACATGTTCGGCGAGGCGG
GGCCTGCGAGCGCGGCCACCGAGAATCGGACGGGGGTAGTCTCAAGCTGGCCGGCCTGCTCTGGTGCCTG
GCCTCGCGCCGCCGTGTATCGCCCCGCCCTGGGCGGCAAGGCTGGCCCGGTCGGCACCAGTTGCGTGAGC
GGAAAGATGGCCGCTTCCCGGCCCTGCTGCAGGGAGCTCAAAATGGAGGACGCGGCGCTCGGGAGAGCGG
GCGGGTGAGTCACCCACACAAAGGAAAAGGGCCTTTCCGTCCTCAGCCGTCGCTTCATGTGACTCCACGG
AGTACCGGGCGCCGTCCAGGCACCTCGATTAGTTCTCGAGCTTTTGGAGTACGTCGTCTTTAGGTTGGGG
GGAGGGGTTTTATGCGATGGAGTTTCCCCACACTGAGTGGGTGGAGACTGAAGTTAGGCCAGCTTGGCAC
TTGATGTAATTCTCCTTGGAATTTGCCCTTTTTGAGTTTGGATCTTGGTTCATTCTCAAGCCTCAGACAG
TGGTTCAAAGTTTTTTTCTTCCATTTCAGGTGTCGTGAGGCTAGCACCGCCACCATGGCAGCCTTCCTAT
CTGCTGGCCTCGGCATACTTGCACCCTCAGAGACCTACCCCCTACCTACAACCAGCTCTGGCTGGGAGCC
CCGGCTGGGGTCACCATTCCCATCAGGCCCTTGCACCAGCTCTACTGGGGCCCAAGCTGTGGCCGAGCCC
ACTGGGCAGGGCCCCAAGAACCCACGTGTGTCCAGAGTGACAGTTCAGCTGGAGATGAAGCCTCTGTGGG
AGGAATTCAACCAGCTGGGCACTGAGATGATCGTCACCAAGGCAGGCAGGAGGATGTTCCCCCCCTTCCA
GGTGAAGATCCTGGGCATGGACTCCCTGGCCGACTACGCCCTGCTCATGGACTTCATCCCCCTGGACGAC
AAGAGATACAGGTATGCCTTCCACAGCTCGGCCTGGCTGGTGGCGGGCAAGGCAGACCCAGCCACACCTG
GCCGCGTGCACTTCCACCCCGACTCGCCAGCCAAGGGTGCCCAGTGGATGCGCCAGATTGTGTCCTTTGA
CAAGCTCAAGCTGACCAACAACCTGCTGGATGACAATGGCCACATCATTCTCAACTCTATGCACCGCTAC
CAGCCCCGTTTCCACGTGGTCTTCGTGGACCCACGCAAGGACAGTGAGCGCTATGCCCAGGAGAACTTCA
AGTCCTTCATCTTCACAGAGACCCAGTTCACAGCAGTGACAGCCTATCAGAACCACAGGATCACCCAGCT
GAAAATCGCCAGCAACCCTTTTGCCAAAGGCTTTAGAGAGAGTGACCTGGACTCCTGGCCTGTGGCCCCA
CGGCCCCTGCTCAGTGTCCCAGCCCGGAGTCACAGCAGCCTCAGTCCCTGTGTGCTGAAGGGTGCCACAG
ACAGGGAGAAAGACCCCAACAAAGCTTCAGCTTCCACCTCCAAGACCCCTGCTTGGCTCCATCATCAGCT
GCTGCCCCCACCTGAGGTCCTGCTGGCCCCGGCCACCTACAGGCCTGTCACGTATCAGAGCCTGTACTCT
GGAGCCCCGAGCCACCTAGGGATCCCAAGGACCCGACCAGCACCATACCCCCTCCCCAACATCCGGGCTG
ATAGGGATCAAGGAGGCCTGCCTCTCCCAGCTGGGCTGGGGCTCCTGTCCCCCACTGTGGTGTGCCTGGG
GCCTGGCCAGGACTCCCAGTAGTAATGAACTAGTCCGTAACTTGAAAGTATTTCGATTTCTTGGCTTTAT
ATATCTTGTGGAAAGGACGAAATAAGTGCGGATCGCCGCGGAGTACGCGTTAAGTCGACAATCAACCTCT
GGATTACAAAATTTGTGAAAGATTGACTGGTATTCTTAACTATGTTGCTCCTTTTACGCTATGTGGATAC
GCTGCTTTAATGCCTTTGTATCATGCTATTGCTTCCCGTATGGCTTTCATTTTCTCCTCCTTGTATAAAT
CCTGGTTGCTGTCTCTTTATGAGGAGTTGTGGCCCGTTGTCAGGCAACGTGGCGTGGTGTGCACTGTGTT
TGCTGACGCAACCCCCACTGGTTGGGGCATTGCCACCACCTGTCAGCTCCTTTCCGGGACTTTCGCTTTC
CCCCTCCCTATTGCCACGGCGGAACTCATCGCCGCCTGCCTTGCCCGCTGCTGGACAGGGGCTCGGCTGT
TGGGCACTGACAATTCCGTGGTGTTGTCGGGGAAATCATCGTCCTTTCCTTGGCTGCTCGCCTGTGTTGC
CACCTGGATTCTGCGCGGGACGTCCTTCTGCTACGTCCCTTCGGCCCTCAATCCAGCGGACCTTCCTTCC
CGCGGCCTGCTGCCGGCTCTGCGGCCTCTTCCGCGTCTTCGCCTTCGCCCTCAGACGAGTCGGATCTCCC
TTTGGGCCGCCTCCCCGCGTCGACTTTAAGACCAATGACTTACAAGGCAGCTGTAGATCTTAGCCACTTT
TTAAAAGAAAAGGGGGGACTGGAAGGGCTAATTCACTCCCAACGAAGACAAGATCTGCTTTTTGCTTGTA
CTGGGTCTCTCTGGTTAGACCAGATCTGAGCCTGGGAGCTCTCTGGCTAACTAGGGAACCCACTGCTTAA
GCCTCAATAAAGCTTGCCTTGAGTGCTTCAAGTAGTGTGTGCCCGTCTGTTGTGTGACTCTGGTAACTAG
AGATCCCTCAGACCCTTTTAGTCAGTGTGGAAAATCTCTAGCAGTACGTATAGTAGTTCATGTCATCTTA
TTATTCAGTATTTATAACTTGCAAAGAAATGAATATCAGAGAGTGAGAGGAACTTGTTTATTGCAGCTTA
TAATGGTTACAAATAAAGCAATAGCATCACAAATTTCACAAATAAAGCATTTTTTTCACTGCATTCTAGT
TGTGGTTTGTCCAAACTCATCAATGTATCTTATCATGTCTGGCTCTAGCTATCCCGCCCCTAACTCCGCC
CATCCCGCCCCTAACTCCGCCCAGTTCCGCCCATTCTCCGCCCCATGGCTGACTAATTTTTTTTATTTAT
GCAGAGGCCGAGGCCGCCTCGGCCTCTGAGCTATTCCAGAAGTAGTGAGGAGGCTTTTTTGGAGGCCTAG
GGACGTACCCAATTCGCCCTATAGTGAGTCGTATTACGCGCGCTCACTGGCCGTCGTTTTACAACGTCGT
GACTGGGAAAACCCTGGCGTTACCCAACTTAATCGCCTTGCAGCACATCCCCCTTTCGCCAGCTGGCGTA
ATAGCGAAGAGGCCCGCACCGATCGCCCTTCCCAACAGTTGCGCAGCCTGAATGGCGAATGGG
[124 nt withheld, positions 6854-6977]
C
[91 nt withheld, positions 6979-7069]
A
[49 nt withheld, positions 7071-7119]
CCTTTGACGTTGGAGTCCACGTTCTTT
[37 nt withheld, positions 7147-7183]
ACCCTATCTCGGTCTATTCTTTTGATTTATAAGGGATTTTGCCGATTTCGGCCTATTGGTTAAAAAATGA
GCTGATTTAACAAAAATTTAACGCGAATTTTAACAAAATATTAACGCTTACAATTTAGGTGGCACTTTTC
GGGGAAATGTGCGCGGAACCCCTATTTGTTTATTTTTCTAAATACATTCAAATATGTATCCGCTCATGAG
ACAATAACCCTGATAAATGCTTCAATAATATTGAAAAAGGAAGAGTATGAGTATTCAACATTTCCGTGTC
GCCCTTATTCCCTTTTTTGCGGCATTTTGCCTTCCTGTTTTTGCTCACCCAGAAACGCTGGTGAAAGTAA
AAGATGCTGAAGATCAGTTGGGTGCACGAGTGGGTTACATCGAACTGGATCTCAACAGCGGTAAGATCCT
TGAGAGTTTTCGCCCCGAAGAACGTTTTCCAATGATGAGCACTTTTAAAGTTCTGCTATGTGGCGCGGTA
TTATCCCGTATTGACGCCGGGCAAGAGCAACTCGGTCGCCGCATACACTATTCTCAGAATGACTTGGTTG
AGTACTCACCAGTCACAGAAAAGCATCTTACGGATGGCATGACAGTAAGAGAATTATGCAGTGCTGCCAT
AACCATGAGTGATAACACTGCGGCCAACTTACTTCTGACAACGATCGGAGGACCGAAGGAGCTAACCGCT
TTTTTGCACAACATGGGGGATCATGTAACTCGCCTTGATCGTTGGGAACCGGAGCTGAATGAAGCCATAC
CAAACGACGAGCGTGACACCACGATGCCTGTAGCAATGGCAACAACGTTGCGCAAACTATTAACTGGCGA
ACTACTTACTCTAGCTTCCCGGCAACAATTAATAGACTGGATGGAGGCGGATAAAGTTGCAGGACCACTT
CTGCGCTCGGCCCTTCCGGCTGGCTGGTTTATTGCTGATAAATCTGGAGCCGGTGAGCGTGGGTCTCGCG
GTATCATTGCAGCACTGGGGCCAGATGGTAAGCCCTCCCGTATCGTAGTTATCTACACGACGGGGAGTCA
GGCAACTATGGATGAACGAAATAGACAGATCGCTGAGATAGGTGCCTCACTGATTAAGCATTGGTAACTG
TCAGACCAAGTTTACTCATATATACTTTAGATTGATTTAAAACTTCATTTTTAATTTAAAAGGATCTAGG
TGAAGATCCTTTTTGATAATCTCATGACCAAAATCCCTTAACGTGAGTTTTCGTTCCACTGAGCGTCAGA
CCCCGTAGAAAAGATCAAAGGATCTTCTTGAGATCCTTTTTTTCTGCGCGTAATCTGCTGCTTGCAAACA
AAAAAACCACCGCTACCAGCGGTGGTTTGTTTGCCGGATCAAGAGCTACCAACTCTTTTTCCGAAGGTAA
CTGGCTTCAGCAGAGCGCAGATACCAAATACTGTTCTTCTAGTGTAGCCGTAGTTAGGCCACCACTTCAA
GAACTCTGTAGCACCGCCTACATACCTCGCTCTGCTAATCCTGTTACCAGTGGCTGCTGCCAGTGGCGAT
AAGTCGTGTCTTACCGGGTTGGACTCAAGACGATAGTTACCGGATAAGGCGCAGCGGTCGGGCTGAACGG
GGGGTTCGTGCACACAGCCCAGCTTGGAGCGAACGACCTACACCGAACTGAGATACCTACAGCGTGAGCT
ATGAGAAAGCGCCACGCTTCCCGAAGGGAGAAAGGCGGACAGGTATCCGGTAAGCGGCAGGGTCGGAACA
GGAGAGCGCACGAGGGAGCTTCCAGGGGGAAACGCCTGGTATCTTTATAGTCCTGTCGGGTTTCGCCACC
TCTGACTTGAGCGTCGATTTTTGTGATGCTCGTCAGGGGGGCGGAGCCTATGGAAAAACGCCAGCAACGC
GGCCTTTTTACGGTTCCTGGCCTTTTGCTGGCCTTTTGCTCACATGTTCTTTCCTGCGTTATCCCCTGAT
TCTGTGGATAACCGTATTACCGCCTTTGAGTGAGCTGATACCGCTCGCCGCAGCCGAACGACCGAGCGCA
GCGAGTCAGTGAGCGAGGAAGCGGAAGAGCGCCCAATACGCAAACCGCCTCTCCCCGCGCGTTGGCCGAT
TCATTAATGCAGCTGGCACGACAGGTTTCCCGACTGGAAAGCGGGCAGTGAGCGCAACGCAATTAATGTG
AGTTAGCTCACTCATTAGGCACCCCAGGCTTTACACTTTATGCTTCCGGCTCGTATGTTGTGTGGAATTG
TGAGCGGATAACAATTTCACACAGGAAACAGCTATGACCATGATTACGCCAAGCGCGCAATTAACCCTCA
CTAAAGGGAACAAAAGCTGGAGCTGCAAGC
Features (pLannotate 1.2.2; 31 found; start..end, strand, type, name):
      5..231     +  promoter       RSV promoter: Rous sarcoma virus enhancer/promoter
    232..412     +  LTR            5' LTR (truncated): truncated 5' long terminal repeat (LTR) from HIV-1
    459..584     +  misc_feature   HIV-1 Ψ: packaging signal of human immunodeficiency virus type 1
    568..931     +  CDS            HIV-1 gag (fragment): gag protein from human immunodeficiency virus 1; gag
   1077..1310    +  misc_feature   RRE: The Rev response element (RRE) of HIV-1 allows for Rev-dependent mRNA export from the nucleus to the cytoplasm.
   1687..1713    +  CDS            Rev (fragment): human immunodeficiency virus 1 (HIV-1) Rev protein; rev; enhances nuclear export of unspliced and incompletely spliced viral mRNAs
   1720..1743    +  promoter       SV40 promoter (fragment): SV40 early promoter
   1744..1815    +  promoter       SV40 promoter (fragment): SV40 enhancer and early promoter
   1839..1974    +  rep_origin     SV40 ori: SV40 origin of replication
   2020..2616    +  CDS            PuroR (fragment): puromycin N-acetyltransferase; pac from Streptomyces; confers resistance to puromycin
   2665..2782    +  misc_feature   cPPT/CTS: central polypurine tract and central termination sequence of HIV-1
   2847..2913    +  CDS            small t antigen (fragment): SV40 (simian virus 40) small t antigen
   2920..4098    +  promoter       EF-1α promoter: strong constitutive promoter for human elongation factor EF-1α
   4115..5269    +  CDS            TBX10: TBX10_HUMAN - Also known as TBX7. Experimental evidence at transcript level: Swiss-Prot protein existence level 2. Probable transcriptional regulator involved in developmental processes. From Homo sapiens (Human).
   5285..5338    +  promoter       U6 promoter (fragment): RNA polymerase III promoter for human U6 snRNA
   5380..5968    +  misc_feature   WPRE: woodchuck hepatitis virus posttranscriptional regulatory element
   6019..6038    +  misc_feature   cPPT/CTS (fragment): central polypurine tract and central termination sequence of HIV-1
   6040..6273    +  LTR            3' LTR (ΔU3): self-inactivating 3' long terminal repeat (LTR) from HIV-1
   6351..6472    +  polyA_signal   SV40 poly(A) signal: SV40 polyadenylation signal
   6512..6647    +  rep_origin     SV40 ori: SV40 origin of replication
   6668..6686    -  promoter       T7 promoter: promoter for bacteriophage T7 RNA polymerase
   6694..6849    +  CDS            lacZα (fragment): LacZα fragment of β-galactosidase; lacZ fragment
   6854..7282    +  rep_origin     f1 ori (sequence partly withheld): f1 bacteriophage origin of replication; arrow indicates direction of (+) strand synthesis
   7335..7439    +  promoter       AmpR promoter: bla
   7440..8300    +  CDS            AmpR: β-lactamase; bla; confers resistance to ampicillin, carbenicillin, and related antibiotics
   8471..9059    +  rep_origin     ori: high-copy-number ColE1/pMB1/pBR322/pUC origin of replication
   9242..9334    +  CDS            lacI (fragment): lac repressor; lacI; The lac repressor binds to the lac operator to inhibit transcription in E. coli. This inhibition can be relieved by adding lactose or isopropyl-β-D-thiogalactopyranoside (IPTG).
   9347..9368    +  protein_bind   CAP binding site: CAP binding activates transcription in the presence of cAMP. E. coli catabolite activator protein
   9383..9413    +  promoter       lac promoter: promoter for the E. coli lac operon
   9421..9437    +  protein_bind   lac operator: The lac repressor binds to the lac operator to inhibit transcription in E. coli. This inhibition can be relieved by adding lactose or isopropyl-β-D-thiogalactopyranoside (IPTG). lac repressor encoded by lacI
   9482..9500    +  promoter       T3 promoter: promoter for bacteriophage T3 RNA polymerase
