[The description below was written by a language model from this plasmid's Addgene catalogue record and pLannotate feature annotations shown in this document.]
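Description:
TFORF1801 is a third-generation-style, self-inactivating lentiviral expression plasmid built on the pLX_TRC317 backbone and carrying the human TBX10 open reading frame, a T-box family gene annotated as a probable developmental transcriptional regulator. It belongs to a large barcoded transcription factor ORF collection in which each ORF is paired with a unique 24-bp barcode, so that the factor delivered to a cell can be identified by sequencing in pooled overexpression screens. The feature table does not annotate the barcode itself. However, the recorded insert is about 100 bp longer than the annotated TBX10 coding sequence, which leaves room for short flanking elements of this kind. In bacteria the plasmid is maintained by a high-copy ColE1/pUC-type origin and selected with ampicillin through β-lactamase. An f1 origin and remnants of lac and T7/T3 cloning-vector sequence are also present. The depositor warns that recombination can occur, as is common for LTR-containing plasmids.

The viral genome is transcribed from an RSV promoter fused to a truncated HIV-1 5' LTR. Downstream lie the Ψ packaging signal, a gag fragment, the RRE for Rev-dependent nuclear export, and a cPPT/CTS element that aids nuclear import. Two expression units sit within the transfer region. An SV40 early promoter drives puromycin N-acetyltransferase for selection of transduced mammalian cells, and the strong constitutive EF-1α promoter drives TBX10. A WPRE downstream of the ORF enhances transcript stability and expression, and the ΔU3 3' LTR inactivates viral promoter activity after integration. An SV40 polyadenylation signal follows the 3' LTR. The construct is intended for packaging into lentivirus to overexpress TBX10 stably, either alone or as part of pooled transcription factor screens such as directed differentiation studies.
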