Addgene plasmid #142858: TFORF1801
Purpose: Lentiviral vector for overexpressing transcription factor ORFs with unique 24-bp barcodes. Barcodes facilitate identification of transcription factors in pooled screens.
Depositing lab: Feng Zhang. Depositing organization: Broad Institute. Publication: A transcription factor atlas of directed differentiation. Joung J, Ma S, Tay T, Geiger-Schuller KR, Kirchgatterer PC, Verdine VK, Guo B, Arias-Garcia MA, Allen WE, Singh A, Kuksenko O, Abudayyeh OO, Gootenberg JS, Fu Z, Macrae RK, Buenrostro JD, Regev A, Zhang F. Cell. 2023 Jan 5;186(1):209-229.e26. doi: 10.1016/j.cell.2022.11.026. PubMed 36608654.
Backbone
  Vector backbone: pLX_TRC317
  Backbone manufacturer: Broad Institute Genetic Perturbation Platform
  Backbone size w/o insert (bp): 8264
  Vector type: Mammalian Expression, Lentiviral
  Selectable markers: Puromycin
Growth in bacteria
  Bacterial resistance: Ampicillin, 100 μg/mL
  Growth temperature: 37°C
  Growth strain: NEB Stable
  Copy number: High Copy
Gene/Insert
  Gene/Insert name: TBX10
  Species: H. sapiens (human)
  Insert size (bp): 1259
  Entrez Gene: TBX10 (a.k.a. TBX7, TBX13)
  Promoter: EF1a
  Cloning method: Unknown
  Sequencing primers: 5′ GGGTGGAGACTGAAGTTAGGCCAG; 3′ CACATAGCGTAAAAGGAGCAACATAG
Terms and licenses: Academic/Nonprofit Terms; Industry Terms: Not Available to Industry
Depositor comments: NM_005995,ENST00000335385 . The transcription factor ORF portion of this plasmid was synthesized by Genewiz. Please test multiple small colonies in case of plasmid recombination. To make this collection available in a timely manner, a portion of this collection was not fully sequenced by Addgene. If an Addgene verified full plasmid sequence is not available, please contact us prior to placing an order to request the full sequence.
How to cite: TFORF1801 was a gift from Feng Zhang (Addgene plasmid # 142858 ; http://n2t.net/addgene:142858 ; RRID:Addgene_142858)
