>Addgene plasmid #142858 | TFORF1801 | depositor partial sequence | sequence record 280712 | Insert
ACCGCCACCATGGCAGCCTTCCTATCTGCTGGCCTCGGCATACTTGCACCCTCAGAGACCTACCCCCTAC
CTACAACCAGCTCTGGCTGGGAGCCCCGGCTGGGGTCACCATTCCCATCAGGCCCTTGCACCAGCTCTAC
TGGGGCCCAAGCTGTGGCCGAGCCCACTGGGCAGGGCCCCAAGAACCCACGTGTGTCCAGAGTGACAGTT
CAGCTGGAGATGAAGCCTCTGTGGGAGGAATTCAACCAGCTGGGCACTGAGATGATCGTCACCAAGGCAG
GCAGGAGGATGTTCCCCCCCTTCCAGGTGAAGATCCTGGGCATGGACTCCCTGGCCGACTACGCCCTGCT
CATGGACTTCATCCCCCTGGACGACAAGAGATACAGGTATGCCTTCCACAGCTCGGCCTGGCTGGTGGCG
GGCAAGGCAGACCCAGCCACACCTGGCCGCGTGCACTTCCACCCCGACTCGCCAGCCAAGGGTGCCCAGT
GGATGCGCCAGATTGTGTCCTTTGACAAGCTCAAGCTGACCAACAACCTGCTGGATGACAATGGCCACAT
CATTCTCAACTCTATGCACCGCTACCAGCCCCGTTTCCACGTGGTCTTCGTGGACCCACGCAAGGACAGT
GAGCGCTATGCCCAGGAGAACTTCAAGTCCTTCATCTTCACAGAGACCCAGTTCACAGCAGTGACAGCCT
ATCAGAACCACAGGATCACCCAGCTGAAAATCGCCAGCAACCCTTTTGCCAAAGGCTTTAGAGAGAGTGA
CCTGGACTCCTGGCCTGTGGCCCCACGGCCCCTGCTCAGTGTCCCAGCCCGGAGTCACAGCAGCCTCAGT
CCCTGTGTGCTGAAGGGTGCCACAGACAGGGAGAAAGACCCCAACAAAGCTTCAGCTTCCACCTCCAAGA
CCCCTGCTTGGCTCCATCATCAGCTGCTGCCCCCACCTGAGGTCCTGCTGGCCCCGGCCACCTACAGGCC
TGTCACGTATCAGAGCCTGTACTCTGGAGCCCCGAGCCACCTAGGGATCCCAAGGACCCGACCAGCACCA
TACCCCCTCCCCAACATCCGGGCTGATAGGGATCAAGGAGGCCTGCCTCTCCCAGCTGGGCTGGGGCTCC
TGTCCCCCACTGTGGTGTGCCTGGGGCCTGGCCAGGACTCCCAGTAGTAATGAACTAGTCCGTAACTTGA
AAGTATTTCGATTTCTTGGCTTTATATATCTTGTGGAAAGGACGAAATAAGTGCGGATCGCCGCGGAGT
