>Addgene plasmid #142858 | TFORF1801 | depositor partial sequence | sequence record 280713 | Barcode
AATAAGTGCGGATCGCCGCGGAGT
